Addgene plasmid #224592: FAM177A1-SNAP
Purpose: For expression of FAM177A1-SNAPTag in mammalian cells
Depositing lab: Pietro De Camilli. Depositing organization: Yale University. Publication: VPS13B is localized at the cis-trans Golgi complex interface and is a functional partner of FAM177A1. Ugur B, Schueder F, Shin J, Hanna MG, Wu Y, Leonzino M, Su M, McAdow AR, Wilson C, Postlethwait J, Solnica-Krezel L, Bewersdorf J, De Camilli P. bioRxiv [Preprint]. 2023 Dec 18:2023.12.18.572081. doi: 10.1101/2023.12.18.572081. PubMed 38187698.
Backbone
  Vector backbone: pcDNA3.1
  Vector type: Mammalian Expression
Growth in bacteria
  Bacterial resistance: Ampicillin, 100 μg/mL
  Growth temperature: 37°C
  Growth strain: DH5alpha
  Copy number: Unknown
Gene/Insert
  Gene/Insert name: FAM177A1
  Species: H. sapiens (human)
  Entrez Gene: FAM177A1 (a.k.a. C14orf24)
  Promoter: CMV
  Tag / fusion protein: SNAP
  Cloning method: Gibson Cloning
  Sequencing primers: 5′ CGCAAATGGGCGGTAGGCGTG
Resource information
  A portion of this plasmid was derived from a plasmid made by: Cloned from Genscript FAM177A1-FLAG
Terms and licenses: Academic/Nonprofit Terms; Industry Terms: Not Available to Industry
Depositor comments: Please visit https://doi.org/10.1101/2023.12.18.572081 for bioRxiv preprint.
How to cite: FAM177A1-SNAP was a gift from Pietro De Camilli (Addgene plasmid # 224592 ; http://n2t.net/addgene:224592 ; RRID:Addgene_224592)
