[The description below was written by a language model from this plasmid's Addgene catalogue record and pLannotate feature annotations shown in this document.]
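Description:
FAM177A1-SNAP is a mammalian expression plasmid built on the pcDNA3.1 backbone, designed to produce human FAM177A1 (also known as C14orf24) fused to a SNAP-tag in transfected mammalian cells. It is propagated in E. coli through a high-copy ColE1/pUC-type origin and selected with ampicillin via the β-lactamase gene and its own promoter. An f1 origin is also present. The annotated sequence is about 6.6 kb. The short annotated fragments of lacI, the lac promoter/operator region, bom, an HIV-1 LTR and ble look like backbone remnants or incidental annotation matches rather than functional parts.

The expression cassette is driven by the human cytomegalovirus immediate-early enhancer and promoter, with a T7 promoter between the CMV promoter and the coding region. The FAM177A1 open reading frame is followed, after a short gap, by the SNAP-tag coding sequence, so the tag sits at the C-terminus of the fusion, and transcription ends at the bovine growth hormone polyadenylation signal. The SNAP-tag is an engineered O6-alkylguanine-DNA-alkyltransferase that reacts covalently with benzylguanine derivatives, so the fusion protein can be labelled with a chosen fluorescent or affinity ligand. A second cassette carries the neomycin phosphotransferase gene under the SV40 early promoter with an SV40 polyadenylation signal. This is the standard arrangement for G418 selection of stable mammalian lines, though the record does not mention that use.

The insert was assembled by Gibson cloning from a commercially sourced FAM177A1-FLAG plasmid. The associated publication identifies FAM177A1 as a functional partner of VPS13B at the Golgi complex, which suggests use in imaging the localisation of the tagged protein.
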