Features (pLannotate 1.2.2; 21 found; start..end, strand, type, name):
    256..684     -  rep_origin     f1 ori (sequence partly withheld): f1 bacteriophage origin of replication; arrow indicates direction of (+) strand synthesis
    705..726     -  promoter       SV40 promoter (fragment): SV40 enhancer and early promoter
    730..954     -  polyA_signal   bGH poly(A) signal: bovine growth hormone polyadenylation signal
    980..1525    -  CDS            SNAP-tag®: human O6-alkylguanine-DNA-alkyltransferase variant that forms covalent bonds with benzylguanine derivatives fast-reacting variant, optimized for mammalian expression
   1538..2176    -  CDS            FAM177A1: F177A_HUMAN - Also known as C14orf24. Experimental evidence at protein level: Swiss-Prot protein existence level 1. From Homo sapiens (Human).
   2305..2323    -  promoter       T7 promoter: promoter for bacteriophage T7 RNA polymerase
   2339..2372    -  LTR            5' LTR (truncated) (fragment): truncated 5' long terminal repeat (LTR) from HIV-1
   2368..2571    -  promoter       CMV promoter: human cytomegalovirus (CMV) immediate early promoter
   2572..2951    -  enhancer       CMV enhancer: human cytomegalovirus immediate early enhancer
   3106..3158    +  misc_feature   bom (fragment): basis of mobility region from pBR322
   3217..3321    +  promoter       AmpR promoter: bla
   3322..4182    +  CDS            AmpR: β-lactamase; bla; confers resistance to ampicillin, carbenicillin, and related antibiotics
   4353..4941    +  rep_origin     ori: high-copy-number ColE1/pMB1/pBR322/pUC origin of replication
   5124..5216    +  CDS            lacI (fragment): lac repressor; lacI; The lac repressor binds to the lac operator to inhibit transcription in E. coli. This inhibition can be relieved by adding lactose or isopropyl-β-D-thiogalactopyranoside (IPTG).
   5229..5250    +  protein_bind   CAP binding site: CAP binding activates transcription in the presence of cAMP. E. coli catabolite activator protein
   5265..5295    +  promoter       lac promoter: promoter for the E. coli lac operon
   5303..5319    +  protein_bind   lac operator: The lac repressor binds to the lac operator to inhibit transcription in E. coli. This inhibition can be relieved by adding lactose or isopropyl-β-D-thiogalactopyranoside (IPTG). lac repressor encoded by lacI
   5392..5513    -  polyA_signal   SV40 poly(A) signal: SV40 polyadenylation signal
   5508..5666    -  CDS            ble (fragment): BLE_KLEPN - Experimental evidence at protein level: Swiss-Prot protein existence level 1. Binding protein with a strong affinity to the bleomycin family of antibiotics. Binds to CL990; an antimitotic-antibiotic compound. From Klebsiella pneumoniae.
   5690..6481    -  CDS            neo: KKA2_KLEPN - Also known as kan, nptII. Experimental evidence at protein level: Swiss-Prot protein existence level 1. Resistance to kanamycin, neomycin, paromomycin, ribostamycin, butirosin and gentamicin B. From Klebsiella pneumoniae.
   6548..242     -  promoter       SV40 promoter (across the origin): SV40 enhancer and early promoter
>Addgene plasmid #224592 | FAM177A1-SNAP | addgene full sequence | sequence record 449638 | Addgene NGS Result
AAAAAAATTAGTCAGCCATGGGGCGGAGAATGGGCGGAACTGGGCGGAGTTAGGGGCGGGATGGGCGGAG
TTAGGGGCGGGACTATGGTTGCTGACTAATTGAGATGCATGCTTTGCATACTTCTGCCTGCTGGGGAGCC
TGGGGACTTTCCACACCTGGTTGCTGACTAATTGAGATGCATGCTTTGCATACTTCTGCCTGCTGGGGAG
CCTGGGGACTTTCCACACCCTAACTGACACACATTCCACAGAATTAATTCGCGTTAAATTTTTGTTAAAT
CAGCTCATTTTTTAACCAATAGGCCGAAATCGGCAAAATCCCTTATAAATCAAAAGAATAGACCGAGATA
GGGT
[37 nt withheld, positions 355-391]
AAAGAACGTGGACTCCAACGTCAAAGG
[49 nt withheld, positions 419-467]
T
[91 nt withheld, positions 469-559]
G
[124 nt withheld, positions 561-684]
GGGGATACCCCCTAGAGCCCCAGCTGGTTCTTTCCGCCTCAGAAGCCATAGAGCCCACCGCATCCCCAGC
ATGCCTGCTATTGTCTTCCCAATCCTCCCCCTTGCTGTCCTGCCCCACCCCACCCCCCAGAATAGAATGA
CACCTACTCAGACAATGCGATGCAATTTCCTCATTTTATTAGGAAAGGACAGTGGGAGTGGCACCTTCCA
GGGTCAAGGAAGGCACGGGGGAGGGGCAAACAACAGATGGCTGGCAACTAGAAGGCACAGTCGAGGCTGA
TCAGCGGGTTTATCAACCCAGCCCAGGCTTGCCCAGTCTGTGGCCCTCGTGGGCCAGCAGCCACTCTTTC
ACGGCGAGCCCGCCCTCGTAGCCCCCCACGTCCAGGTCGCCCTGCACCACCCGGTGGCAGGGGATCAGAA
TGGGCACGGGATTTCCGCTCAGGGCGGTTTTCACGGCGGCGGTGGCGGCGGGATTGCCGGCCAGGGCGGC
CAGGTGGCTGTAGCTGATGACCTCTCCGAACTTCACCACTTTCAGCAGTTTCCACAGCACCTGGCGGGTA
AAGCTCTCCTGCTGGAACACTGGGTGGTGCAGGGCTGGCACAGGGAACTCCTCGATGGCCTCAGGCTGGT
GAAAGTAGGCGTTGAGCCAGGCGGTGGCCTGCATCAGTGGCTCTGGTCCGCCCAGCACGGCGGCTGGGGC
AGGCACTTCCACGGCGTCGGCGGCAGATGTTCCTTTGCCCAGGAAGATGATACGGTGCAGGCCCTGTTCG
CACCCAGACAGTTCCAGCTTGCCCAGAGGGCTATCCAGGGTGGTGCGCTTCATTTCGCAGTCTTTGTCCA
TTCCACTTCCTCCTGGTGGGACAGAGACTGGATTTTGCTTGCTTTCCATAATTACTTCACTGTCTCCCTC
CATTTCAAAATTGACATTCACAAATGAGCTGGATATCACTGTCTCTGGTTGATCTGTCTGAACAATGGAA
TCAGTCTGCAATTTATTCTGTTGATATTGTTTTTCTGCTTCTTCAGACATCCTGTTTTCTTCTTCTTCTT
CTTCTTCCTCCTTCTTCATCCGATAATATTCATCAATGGCATATTGGTACTTTGGGGTGCTGATACCCAA
AACAGATGCAATCTTCTCTCCAAGGAAGTCACACACTGAGAGAGTTGATGTAGCAGCCCGAAGCATGTAA
AACCATAAGTAGGGACCCCAGGTAAGTTTTGTCGGATCAACAGTAGGCAAAACATCTTTCTTCTCCAGGC
CATCAACTTCGTCTTCATCTGTGCTATATTCTTCCATTGTTTCACCACTAACAAAGTGGATGACTCTCCT
TGGGACTTTCTTCTTTTTTCCTATGACTCCCAGTTCTACATTTTCAAAGCCTCTTTCGTTACTCATCTGC
CCTGCAGATTCCCCGAATGCCGCGGCGGCCGCAGCTCCCGAGGCTGCGACGGCTTCTCCTCGTTCCACAC
CGCCCACTGGCTCCTGGTCCATCGTCGTCGCCACCACAGGGCTGCTGGCGCTGGTGAGAAAGAGGGTAAT
GGCCGGTAAGCCCACTTCCATGGTGGCGGATCCGAGCTCGGTACCAAGCTTAAGTTTAAACGCTAGCCAG
CTTGGGTCTCCCTATAGTGAGTCGTATTAATTTCGATAAGCCAGTAAGCAGTGGGTTCTCTAGTTAGCCA
GAGAGCTCTGCTTATATAGACCTCCCACCGTACACGCCTACCGCCCATTTGCGTCAATGGGGCGGAGTTG
TTACGACATTTTGGAAAGTCCCGTTGATTTTGGTGCCAAAACAAACTCCCATTGACGTCAATGGGGTGGA
GACTTGGAAATCCCCGTGAGTCAAACCGCTATCCACGCCCATTGATGTACTGCCAAAACCGCATCACCAT
GGTAATAGCGATGACTAATACGTAGATGTACTGCCAAGTAGGAAAGTCCCATAAGGTCATGTACTGGGCA
TAATGCCAGGCGGGCCATTTACCGTCATTGACGTCAATAGGGGGCGTACTTGGCATATGATACACTTGAT
GTACTGCCAAGTGGGCAGTTTACCGTAAATACTCCACCCATTGACGTCAATGGAAAGTCCCTATTGGCGT
TACTATGGGAACATACGTCATTATTGACGTCAATGGGCGGGGGTCGTTGGGCGGTCAGCCAGGCGGGCCA
TTTACCGTAAGTTATGTAACGCGGAACTCCATATATGGGCTATGAACTAATGACCCCGTAATTGATTACT
ATTAATAACTAGTCAATAATCAATGTCAACGCGTATATCTGGCCCGTACATCGCGAAGCAGCGCAAAACG
CCTAACCCTAAGCAGATTCTTCATGCAATTGTCGGTCAAGCCTTGCCTTGTTGTAGCTTAAATTTTGCTC
GCGCACTACTCAGCGACCTCCAACACACAAGCAGGGAGCAGATACTGGCTTAACTATGCGGCATCAGAGC
AGATTGTACTGAGAGTGCACCATAGGGGATCGGGAGATCTCCCGATCCGTCGACGTCAGGTGGCACTTTT
CGGGGAAATGTGCGCGGAACCCCTATTTGTTTATTTTTCTAAATACATTCAAATATGTATCCGCTCATGA
GACAATAACCCTGATAAATGCTTCAATAATATTGAAAAAGGAAGAGTATGAGTATTCAACATTTCCGTGT
CGCCCTTATTCCCTTTTTTGCGGCATTTTGCCTTCCTGTTTTTGCTCACCCAGAAACGCTGGTGAAAGTA
AAAGATGCTGAAGATCAGTTGGGTGCACGAGTGGGTTACATCGAACTGGATCTCAACAGCGGTAAGATCC
TTGAGAGTTTTCGCCCCGAAGAACGTTTTCCAATGATGAGCACTTTTAAAGTTCTGCTATGTGGCGCGGT
ATTATCCCGTATTGACGCCGGGCAAGAGCAACTCGGTCGCCGCATACACTATTCTCAGAATGACTTGGTT
GAGTACTCACCAGTCACAGAAAAGCATCTTACGGATGGCATGACAGTAAGAGAATTATGCAGTGCTGCCA
TAACCATGAGTGATAACACTGCGGCCAACTTACTTCTGACAACGATCGGAGGACCGAAGGAGCTAACCGC
TTTTTTGCACAACATGGGGGATCATGTAACTCGCCTTGATCGTTGGGAACCGGAGCTGAATGAAGCCATA
CCAAACGACGAGCGTGACACCACGATGCCTGTAGCAATGGCAACAACGTTGCGCAAACTATTAACTGGCG
AACTACTTACTCTAGCTTCCCGGCAACAATTAATAGACTGGATGGAGGCGGATAAAGTTGCAGGACCACT
TCTGCGCTCGGCCCTTCCGGCTGGCTGGTTTATTGCTGATAAATCTGGAGCCGGTGAGCGTGGGTCTCGC
GGTATCATTGCAGCACTGGGGCCAGATGGTAAGCCCTCCCGTATCGTAGTTATCTACACGACGGGGAGTC
AGGCAACTATGGATGAACGAAATAGACAGATCGCTGAGATAGGTGCCTCACTGATTAAGCATTGGTAACT
GTCAGACCAAGTTTACTCATATATACTTTAGATTGATTTAAAACTTCATTTTTAATTTAAAAGGATCTAG
GTGAAGATCCTTTTTGATAATCTCATGACCAAAATCCCTTAACGTGAGTTTTCGTTCCACTGAGCGTCAG
ACCCCGTAGAAAAGATCAAAGGATCTTCTTGAGATCCTTTTTTTCTGCGCGTAATCTGCTGCTTGCAAAC
AAAAAAACCACCGCTACCAGCGGTGGTTTGTTTGCCGGATCAAGAGCTACCAACTCTTTTTCCGAAGGTA
ACTGGCTTCAGCAGAGCGCAGATACCAAATACTGTTCTTCTAGTGTAGCCGTAGTTAGGCCACCACTTCA
AGAACTCTGTAGCACCGCCTACATACCTCGCTCTGCTAATCCTGTTACCAGTGGCTGCTGCCAGTGGCGA
TAAGTCGTGTCTTACCGGGTTGGACTCAAGACGATAGTTACCGGATAAGGCGCAGCGGTCGGGCTGAACG
GGGGGTTCGTGCACACAGCCCAGCTTGGAGCGAACGACCTACACCGAACTGAGATACCTACAGCGTGAGC
TATGAGAAAGCGCCACGCTTCCCGAAGGGAGAAAGGCGGACAGGTATCCGGTAAGCGGCAGGGTCGGAAC
AGGAGAGCGCACGAGGGAGCTTCCAGGGGGAAACGCCTGGTATCTTTATAGTCCTGTCGGGTTTCGCCAC
CTCTGACTTGAGCGTCGATTTTTGTGATGCTCGTCAGGGGGGCGGAGCCTATGGAAAAACGCCAGCAACG
CGGCCTTTTTACGGTTCCTGGCCTTTTGCTGGCCTTTTGCTCACATGTTCTTTCCTGCGTTATCCCCTGA
TTCTGTGGATAACCGTATTACCGCCTTTGAGTGAGCTGATACCGCTCGCCGCAGCCGAACGACCGAGCGC
AGCGAGTCAGTGAGCGAGGAAGCGGAAGAGCGCCCAATACGCAAACCGCCTCTCCCCGCGCGTTGGCCGA
TTCATTAATGCAGCTGGCACGACAGGTTTCCCGACTGGAAAGCGGGCAGTGAGCGCAACGCAATTAATGT
GAGTTAGCTCACTCATTAGGCACCCCAGGCTTTACACTTTATGCTTCCGGCTCGTATGTTGTGTGGAATT
GTGAGCGGATAACAATTTCACACAGGAAACAGCTATGACCATGATTACGCCAAGCTCTAGCTAGAGGTCG
ACGGTATACAGACATGATAAGATACATTGATGAGTTTGGACAAACCACAACTAGAATGCAGTGAAAAAAA
TGCTTTATTTGTGAAATTTGTGATGCTATTGCTTTATTTGTAACCATTATAAGCTGCAATAAACAAGTTG
GGGTGGGCGAAGAACTCCAGCATGAGATCCCCGCGCTGGAGGATCATCCAGCCGGCGTCCCGGAAAACGA
TTCCGAAGCCCAACCTTTCATAGAAGGCGGCGGTGGAATCGAAATCTCGTGATGGCAGGTTGGGCGTCGC
TTGGTCGGTCATTTCGAACCCCAGAGTCCCGCTCAGAAGAACTCGTCAAGAAGGCGATAGAAGGCGATGC
GCTGCGAATCGGGAGCGGCGATACCGTAAAGCACGAGGAAGCGGTCAGCCCATTCGCCGCCAAGCTCTTC
AGCAATATCACGGGTAGCCAACGCTATGTCCTGATAGCGGTCCGCCACACCCAGCCGGCCACAGTCGATG
AATCCAGAAAAGCGGCCATTTTCCACCATGATATTCGGCAAGCAGGCATCGCCATGGGTCACGACGAGAT
CCTCGCCGTCGGGCATGCGCGCCTTGAGCCTGGCGAACAGTTCGGCTGGCGCGAGCCCCTGATGCTCTTC
GTCCAGATCATCCTGATCGACAAGACCGGCTTCCATCCGAGTACGTGCTCGCTCGATGCGATGTTTCGCT
TGGTGGTCGAATGGGCAGGTAGCCGGATCAAGCGTATGCAGCCGCCGCATTGCATCAGCCATGATGGATA
CTTTCTCGGCAGGAGCAAGGTGAGATGACAGGAGATCCTGCCCCGGCACTTCGCCCAATAGCAGCCAGTC
CCTTCCCGCTTCAGTGACAACGTCGAGCACAGCTGCGCAAGGAACGCCCGTCGTGGCCAGCCACGATAGC
CGCGCTGCCTCGTCCTGCAGTTCATTCAGGGCACCGGACAGGTCGGTCTTGACAAAAAGAACCGGGCGCC
CCTGCGCTGACAGCCGGAACACGGCGGCATCAGAGCAGCCGATTGTCTGTTGTGCCCAGTCATAGCCGAA
TAGCCTCTCCACCCAAGCGGCCGGAGAACCTGCGTGCAATCCATCTTGTTCAATCATGCGAAACGATCCT
CATCCTGTCTCTTGATCAGATCCGAAAATGGATATACAAGCTCCCGGGAGCTTTTTGCAAAAGCCTAGGC
CTCCAAAAAAGCCTCCTCACTACTTCTGGAATAGCTCAGAGGCAGAGGCGGCCTCGGCCTCTGCATAAAT
A
