>Addgene plasmid #224592 | FAM177A1-SNAP | depositor partial sequence | sequence record 440077 | FAM177A1-SNAP sequence 1269 bps
ATGGAAGTGGGCTTACCGGCCATTACCCTCTTTCTCACCAGCGCCAGCAGCCCTGTGGTGGCGACGACGA
TGGACCAGGAGCCAGTGGGCGGTGTGGAACGAGGAGAAGCCGTCGCAGCCTCGGGAGCTGCGGCCGCCGC
GGCATTCGGGGAATCTGCAGGGCAGATGAGTAACGAAAGAGGCTTTGAAAATGTAGAACTGGGAGTCATA
GGAAAAAAGAAGAAAGTCCCAAGGAGAGTCATCCACTTTGTTAGTGGTGAAACAATGGAAGAATATAGCA
CAGATGAAGACGAAGTTGATGGCCTGGAGAAGAAAGATGTTTTGCCTACTGTTGATCCGACAAAACTTAC
CTGGGGTCCCTACTTATGGTTTTACATGCTTCGGGCTGCTACATCAACTCTCTCAGTGTGTGACTTCCTT
GGAGAGAAGATTGCATCTGTTTTGGGTATCAGCACCCCAAAGTACCAATATGCCATTGATGAATATTATC
GGATGAAGAAGGAGGAAGAAGAAGAAGAAGAAGAAAACAGGATGTCTGAAGAAGCAGAAAAACAATATCA
ACAGAATAAATTGCAGACTGATTCCATTGTTCAGACAGATCAACCAGAGACAGTGATATCCAGCTCATTT
GTGAATGTCAATTTTGAAATGGAGGGAGACAGTGAAGTAATTATGGAAAGCAAGCAAAATCCAGTCTCTG
TCCCACCAGGAGGAAGTGGAATGGACAAAGACTGCGAAATGAAGCGCACCACCCTGGATAGCCCTCTGGG
CAAGCTGGAACTGTCTGGGTGCGAACAGGGCCTGCACCGTATCATCTTCCTGGGCAAAGGAACATCTGCC
GCCGACGCCGTGGAAGTGCCTGCCCCAGCCGCCGTGCTGGGCGGACCAGAGCCACTGATGCAGGCCACCG
CCTGGCTCAACGCCTACTTTCACCAGCCTGAGGCCATCGAGGAGTTCCCTGTGCCAGCCCTGCACCACCC
AGTGTTCCAGCAGGAGAGCTTTACCCGCCAGGTGCTGTGGAAACTGCTGAAAGTGGTGAAGTTCGGAGAG
GTCATCAGCTACAGCCACCTGGCCGCCCTGGCCGGCAATCCCGCCGCCACCGCCGCCGTGAAAACCGCCC
TGAGCGGAAATCCCGTGCCCATTCTGATCCCCTGCCACCGGGTGGTGCAGGGCGACCTGGACGTGGGGGG
CTACGAGGGCGGGCTCGCCGTGAAAGAGTGGCTGCTGGCCCACGAGGGCCACAGACTGGGCAAGCCTGGG
CTGGGTTGA
